Addgene plasmid #104478: TDP-43_NTD1-80_Y4R
Purpose: bacterial expression of TDP-43 NTD Y4R
Depositing lab: Nicolas Fawzi. Depositing organization: Brown University. Publication: A single N-terminal phosphomimic disrupts TDP-43 polymerization, phase separation, and RNA splicing. Wang A, Conicella AE, Schmidt HB, Martin EW, Rhoads SN, Reeb AN, Nourse A, Ramirez Montero D, Ryan VH, Rohatgi R, Shewmaker F, Naik MT, Mittag T, Ayala YM, Fawzi NL. EMBO J. 2018 Mar 1;37(5). pii: embj.201797452. doi: 10.15252/embj.201797452. Epub 2018 Feb 9. PubMed 29438978.
Backbone
  Vector backbone: pJ411
  Vector type: Bacterial Expression
Growth in bacteria
  Bacterial resistance: Kanamycin, 50 μg/mL
  Growth temperature: 37°C
  Growth strain: DH5alpha
  Copy number: High Copy
Gene/Insert
  Gene/Insert name: TDP-43
  Species: H. sapiens (human)
  Mutation: Y4R
  Entrez Gene: TARDBP (a.k.a. ALS10, TDP-43)
  Tag / fusion protein: His (N terminal on insert)
  Cloning method: Restriction Enzyme; 5′ cloning site unknown (unknown if destroyed); 3′ cloning site unknown (unknown if destroyed)
Terms and licenses: Academic/Nonprofit Terms; Industry Terms: Not Available to Industry
How to cite: TDP-43_NTD1-80_Y4R was a gift from Nicolas Fawzi (Addgene plasmid # 104478 ; http://n2t.net/addgene:104478 ; RRID:Addgene_104478)
