[The description below was written by a language model from this plasmid's Addgene catalogue record and pLannotate feature annotations shown in this document.]
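Description:
TDP-43_NTD1-80_Y4R is a bacterial expression plasmid built on the pJ411 backbone for producing the N-terminal domain of human TDP-43 (TARDBP) carrying the Y4R substitution, with an N-terminal His tag for affinity purification. It is a high-copy plasmid that replicates from a ColE1/pUC-type origin and is selected with kanamycin through an aph(3')-Ia (KanR) gene that appears to be driven by a fragment of the AmpR (bla) promoter.

Expression follows the standard T7/lac arrangement. A T7 promoter is immediately followed by a lac operator, and the plasmid carries its own lacI gene with its promoter. Transcription is therefore repressed until IPTG or lactose is added, and it requires a host that supplies T7 RNA polymerase. A T7 terminator lies downstream of the coding region, and fragments of the rrnB T1 and T2 terminators flank other parts of the backbone, probably insulating the cassette from read-through. The short KanR, lacZα and 5S rRNA annotations look like backbone remnants rather than functional elements.

One discrepancy stands out. The name and stated purpose indicate a construct limited to residues 1–80, but the automated annotation marks a TARDBP match of about 1.3 kb, close to the full-length coding sequence. The record does not explain this; a stop codon after residue 80 in a full-length template is one possibility, but it cannot be confirmed from the feature table. The cloning sites are also not recorded. The associated publication concerns TDP-43 polymerization, phase separation and RNA splicing, so the purified Y4R protein was presumably used in that work, though the record does not state the effect of the mutation.
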