Features (pLannotate 1.2.2; 14 found; start..end, strand, type, name):
      1..19      +  promoter       T7 promoter: promoter for bacteriophage T7 RNA polymerase
     20..44      +  protein_bind   lac operator: The lac repressor binds to the lac operator to inhibit transcription in E. coli. This inhibition can be relieved by adding lactose or isopropyl-β-D-thiogalactopyranoside (IPTG). lac repressor encoded by lacI
    150..1424    +  CDS            TARDBP: TADBP_HUMAN - Also known as TDP43. Experimental evidence at protein level: Swiss-Prot protein existence level 1. RNA-binding protein that is involved in various steps of RNA biogenesis and processing (PubMed:23519609). Preferentially binds, via its two RNA recognition motifs RRM1 and RRM2, to GU-repeats on RNA molecules predominantly localized within long introns and in the 3'UTR of mRNAs (PubMed:23519609, PubMed:24240615, PubMed:24464995). In turn, regulates the splicing of many non-coding and protein-coding RNAs including proteins involved in neuronal survival, as well as mRNAs that encode p
   1438..1485    +  terminator     T7 terminator: transcription terminator for bacteriophage T7 RNA polymerase
   1545..1585    -  terminator     rrnB T1 terminator (fragment): transcription terminator T1 from the E. coli rrnB gene
   1587..1702    -  ncRNA          5S rRNA: Accession: RF00001 - 5S ribosomal RNA
   1733..1757    +  CDS            KanR (fragment): aminoglycoside phosphotransferase; aph(3')-Ia; confers resistance to kanamycin in bacteria or G418 (Geneticin®) in eukaryotes
   1787..1883    +  promoter       AmpR promoter (fragment): bla
   1886..2695    +  CDS            KanR: aminoglycoside phosphotransferase; aph(3')-Ia; confers resistance to kanamycin in bacteria or G418 (Geneticin®) in eukaryotes
   2704..2777    +  promoter       lacI promoter (fragment): lacI
   2778..3857    +  CDS            lacI: LACI_ECOLI - Experimental evidence at protein level: Swiss-Prot protein existence level 1. Repressor of the lactose operon. Binds allolactose as an inducer. From Escherichia coli (strain K12).
   3946..4534    +  rep_origin     ori: high-copy-number ColE1/pMB1/pBR322/pUC origin of replication
   4759..4776    +  terminator     rrnB T2 terminator (fragment): transcription terminator T2 from the E. coli rrnB gene
   4801..4820    -  CDS            lacZα (fragment): LacZα fragment of β-galactosidase; lacZ fragment
>Addgene plasmid #104478 | TDP-43_NTD1-80_Y4R | addgene full sequence | sequence record 201398 | Addgene NGS Result
TAATACGACTCACTATAGGGGAATTGTGAGCGGATAACAATTCCCCTCTAGAAATAATTTTGTTTAACTT
TTGAAGGAGATATACCATGGGTAGCGACAAGATTCATCACCACCATCATCATGAGAACTTATACTTTCAA
GGCCATATGATGAGCGAGAGGATTCGTGTTACCGAAGATGAGAACGACGAGCCGATCGAGATTCCGAGCG
AAGATGACGGTACGGTCTTGCTGAGCACGGTGACCGCGCAGTTCCCAGGCGCCTGTGGCCTGCGCTATCG
TAATCCGGTCAGCCAGTGCATGCGCGGTGTCCGTCTGGTTGAGGGCATTCTGCACGCTCCGGACGCGGGC
TGGGGCAATCTGGTGTACGTGGTCAATTACCCGAAAGACTAGAAGCGCAAGATGGATGAAACTGACGCCA
GCTCTGCGGTTAAAGTCAAGCGTGCAGTGTAGAAAACGAGCGACCTGGTCAAGCGTGCAGTGTAGAAAAC
GAGCGACCTGATCGTGCTGGGTTTGCCGTGGAAAACCACGGAGCAAGACCTGAAAGAATACTTTAGCACC
TTCGGTGAGGTGCTGATGGTCCAGGTAAAGAAAGATCTGAAAACCGGTCACAGCAAGGGTTTTGGCTTCG
TCCGTTTCACCGAGTATGAAACCCAGGTGAAAGTTATGTCGCAACGTCACATGATCGACGGTCGTTGGTG
TGACTGCAAGCTGCCGAACAGCAAGCAGAGCCAAGATGAACCGCTGCGCTCCCGTAAAGTTTTCGTTGGT
CGCTGCACCGAAGATATGACGGAAGATGAGCTGCGTGAGTTCTTTTCTCAATATGGTGACGTGATGGATG
TTTTCATCCCGAAACCTTTCCGCGCCTTTGCATTTGTTACCTTCGCTGACGATCAAATCGCGCAGAGCCT
GTGTGGTGAGGATCTGATTATCAAAGGTATTTCCGTTCACATTTCTAACGCGGAGCCAAAGCATAACAGC
AACCGCCAACTGGAACGTTCCGGTCGTTTCGGTGGTAATCCGGGTGGTTTCGGCAACCAGGGTGGCTTTG
GCAATTCGCGTGGCGGTGGTGCCGGCTTGGGCAATAACCAAGGTTCCAATATGGGTGGCGGTATGAACTT
TGGTGCCTTCTCCATCAATCCGGCAATGATGGCGGCTGCACAAGCGGCGCTGCAGTCTAGCTGGGGTATG
ATGGGCATGCTGGCGAGCCAGCAGAACCAGTCAGGCCCGAGCGGCAATAATCAGAATCAAGGTAACATGC
AGCGTGAACCGAATCAAGCGTTTGGTAGCGGTAACAATAGCTACAGCGGTAGCAACAGCGGTGCGGCAAT
CGGCTGGGGTAGCGCAAGCAATGCGGGCAGCGGTAGCGGTTTCAACGGCGGCTTTGGTAGCAGCATGGAT
AGCAAGAGCTCCGGTTGGGGCATGTAACTCGAGCCCCCTAGCATAACCCCTTGGGGCCTCTAAACGGGTC
TTGAGGGGTTTTTTGCCCCTGAGACGCGTCAATCGAGTTCGTACCTAAGGGCGACACCCCCTAATTAGCC
CGGGCGAAAGGCCCAGTCTTTCGACTGAGCCTTTCGTTTTATTTGATGCCTGGCAGTTCCCTACTCTCGC
ATGGGGAGTCCCCACACTACCATCGGCGCTACGGCGTTTCACTTCTGAGTTCGGCATGGGGTCAGGTGGG
ACCACCGCGCTACTGCCGCCAGGCAAACAAGGGGTGTTATGAGCCATATTCAGGTATAAATGGGCTCGCG
ATAATGTTCAGAATTGGTTAATTGGTTGTAACACTGACCCCTATTTGTTTATTTTTCTAAATACATTCAA
ATATGTATCCGCTCATGAGACAATAACCCTGATAAATGCTTCAATAATATTGAAAAAGGAAGAATATGAG
CCATATTCAACGGGAAACGTCGAGGCCGCGATTAAATTCCAACATGGATGCTGATTTATATGGGTATAAA
TGGGCTCGCGATAATGTCGGGCAATCAGGTGCGACAATCTATCGCTTGTATGGGAAGCCCGATGCGCCAG
AGTTGTTTCTGAAACATGGCAAAGGTAGCGTTGCCAATGATGTTACAGATGAGATGGTCAGACTAAACTG
GCTGACGGAATTTATGCCACTTCCGACCATCAAGCATTTTATCCGTACTCCTGATGATGCATGGTTACTC
ACCACTGCGATCCCCGGAAAAACAGCGTTCCAGGTATTAGAAGAATATCCTGATTCAGGTGAAAATATTG
TTGATGCGCTGGCAGTGTTCCTGCGCCGGTTGCACTCGATTCCTGTTTGTAATTGTCCTTTTAACAGCGA
TCGCGTATTTCGCCTCGCTCAGGCGCAATCACGAATGAATAACGGTTTGGTTGATGCGAGTGATTTTGAT
GACGAGCGTAATGGCTGGCCTGTTGAACAAGTCTGGAAAGAAATGCATAAACTTTTGCCATTCTCACCGG
ATTCAGTCGTCACTCATGGTGATTTCTCACTTGATAACCTTATTTTTGACGAGGGGAAATTAATAGGTTG
TATTGATGTTGGACGAGTCGGAATCGCAGACCGATACCAGGATCTTGCCATCCTATGGAACTGCCTCGGT
GAGTTTTCTCCTTCATTACAGAAACGGCTTTTTCAAAAATATGGTATTGATAATCCTGATATGAATAAAT
TGCAATTTCATTTGATGCTCGATGAGTTTTTCTAAGCGGCGCGCCATCGAATGGCGCAAAACCTTTCGCG
GTATGGCATGATAGCGCCCGGAAGAGAGTCAATTCAGGGTGGTGAATATGAAACCAGTAACGTTATACGA
TGTCGCAGAGTATGCCGGTGTCTCTTATCAGACCGTTTCCCGCGTGGTGAACCAGGCCAGCCACGTTTCT
GCGAAAACGCGGGAAAAAGTGGAAGCGGCGATGGCGGAGCTGAATTACATTCCCAACCGCGTGGCACAAC
AACTGGCGGGCAAACAGTCGTTGCTGATTGGCGTTGCCACCTCCAGTCTGGCCCTGCACGCGCCGTCGCA
AATTGTCGCGGCGATTAAATCTCGCGCCGATCAACTGGGTGCCAGCGTGGTGGTGTCGATGGTAGAACGA
AGCGGCGTCGAAGCCTGTAAAGCGGCGGTGCACAATCTTCTCGCGCAACGCGTCAGTGGGCTGATCATTA
ACTATCCGCTGGATGACCAGGATGCCATTGCTGTGGAAGCTGCCTGCACTAATGTTCCGGCGTTATTTCT
TGATGTCTCTGACCAGACACCCATCAACAGTATTATTTTCTCCCATGAGGACGGTACGCGACTGGGCGTG
GAGCATCTGGTCGCATTGGGTCACCAGCAAATCGCGCTGTTAGCGGGCCCATTAAGTTCTGTCTCGGCGC
GTCTGCGTCTGGCTGGCTGGCATAAATATCTCACTCGCAATCAAATTCAGCCGATAGCGGAACGGGAAGG
CGACTGGAGTGCCATGTCCGGTTTTCAACAAACCATGCAAATGCTGAATGAGGGCATCGTTCCCACTGCG
ATGCTGGTTGCCAACGATCAGATGGCGCTGGGCGCAATGCGCGCCATTACCGAGTCCGGGCTGCGCGTTG
GTGCGGATATCTCGGTAGTGGGATACGACGATACCGAAGATAGCTCATGTTATATCCCGCCGTTAACCAC
CATCAAACAGGATTTTCGCCTGCTGGGGCAAACCAGCGTGGACCGCTTGCTGCAACTCTCTCAGGGCCAG
GCGGTGAAGGGCAATCAGCTGTTGCCAGTCTCACTGGTGAAAAGAAAAACCACCCTGGCGCCCAATACGC
AAACCGCCTCTCCCCGCGCGTTGGCCGATTCATTAATGCAGCTGGCACGACAGGTTTCCCGACTGGAAAG
CGGGCAGTGACTCATGACCAAAATCCCTTAACGTGAGTTACGCGCGCGTCGTTCCACTGAGCGTCAGACC
CCGTAGAAAAGATCAAAGGATCTTCTTGAGATCCTTTTTTTCTGCGCGTAATCTGCTGCTTGCAAACAAA
AAAACCACCGCTACCAGCGGTGGTTTGTTTGCCGGATCAAGAGCTACCAACTCTTTTTCCGAAGGTAACT
GGCTTCAGCAGAGCGCAGATACCAAATACTGTTCTTCTAGTGTAGCCGTAGTTAGCCCACCACTTCAAGA
ACTCTGTAGCACCGCCTACATACCTCGCTCTGCTAATCCTGTTACCAGTGGCTGCTGCCAGTGGCGATAA
GTCGTGTCTTACCGGGTTGGACTCAAGACGATAGTTACCGGATAAGGCGCAGCGGTCGGGCTGAACGGGG
GGTTCGTGCACACAGCCCAGCTTGGAGCGAACGACCTACACCGAACTGAGATACCTACAGCGTGAGCTAT
GAGAAAGCGCCACGCTTCCCGAAGGGAGAAAGGCGGACAGGTATCCGGTAAGCGGCAGGGTCGGAACAGG
AGAGCGCACGAGGGAGCTTCCAGGGGGAAACGCCTGGTATCTTTATAGTCCTGTCGGGTTTCGCCACCTC
TGACTTGAGCGTCGATTTTTGTGATGCTCGTCAGGGGGGCGGAGCCTATGGAAAAACGCCAGCAACGCGG
CCTTTTTACGGTTCCTGGCCTTTTGCTGGCCTTTTGCTCACATGTTCTTTCCTGCGTTATCCCCTGATTC
TGTGGATAACCGTATTACCGCCTTTGAGTGAGCTGATACCGCTCGCCGCAGCCGAACGACCGAGCGCAGC
GAGTCAGTGAGCGAGGAAGCGGAAGGCGAGAGTAGGGAACTGCCAGGCATCAAACTAAGCAGAAGGCCCC
TGACGGATGGCCTTTTTGCGTTTCTACAAACTCTTTCTGTGTTGTAAAACGACGGCCAGTCTTAAGCTCG
GGCCCCCTGGGCGGTTCTGATAACGAGTAATCGTTAATCCGCAAATAACGTAAAAACCCGCTTCGGCGGG
TTTTTTTATGGGGGGAGTTTAGGGAAAGAGCATTTGTCAGAATATTTAAGGGCGCCTGTCACTTTGCTTG
ATATATGAGAATTATTTAACCTTATAAATGAGAAAAAAGCAACGCACTTTAAATAAGATACGTTGCTTTT
TCGATTGATGAACACCTATAATTAAACTATTCATCTATTATTTATGATTTTTTGTATATACAATATTTCT
AGTTTGTTAAAGAGAATTAAGAAAATAAATCTCGAAAATAATAAAGGGAAAATCAGTTTTTGATATCAAA
ATTATACATGTCAACGATAATACAAAATATAATACAAACTATAAGATGTTATCAGTATTTATTATGCATT
TAGAATAAATTTTGTGTCGCCCTTCCGCGAAAT
