>Addgene plasmid #104478 | TDP-43_NTD1-80_Y4R | depositor partial sequence | sequence record 198028 | TDP-43_NTD1-80_Y4R
NNNNNNNNNNNNNTNNNNNCTNNNNNAATTTTGTTTAACTTTTGAAGGAGATATACCATGGGTAGCGACA
AGATTCATCACCACCATCATCATGAGAACTTATACTTTCAAGGCCATATGATGAGCGAGAGGATTCGTGT
TACCGAAGATGAGAACGACGAGCCGATCGAGATTCCGAGCGAAGATGACGGTACGGTCTTGCTGAGCACG
GTGACCGCGCAGTTCCCAGGCGCCTGTGGCCTGCGCTATCGTAATCCGGTCAGCCAGTGCATGCGCGGTG
TCCGTCTGGTTGAGGGCATTCTGCACGCTCCGGACGCGGGCTGGGGCAATCTGGTGTACGTGGTCAATTA
CCCGAAAGACTAGAAGCGCAAGATGGATGAAACTGACGCCAGCTCTGCGGTTAAAGTCAAGCGTGCAGTG
TAGAAAACGAGCGACCTGGTCAAGCGTGCAGTGTAGAAAACGAGCGACCTGATCGTGCTGGGTTTGCCGT
GGAAAACCACGGAGCAAGACCTGAAAGAATACTTTAGCACCTTCGGTGAGGTGCTGATGGTCCAGGTAAA
GAAAGATCTGAAAACCGGTCACAGCAAGGGTTTTGGCTTCGTCCGTTTCACCGAGTATGAAACCCAGGTG
AAAGTTATGTCGCAACGTCACATGATCGACGGTCGTTGGTGTGACTGCAAGCTGCCGAACAGCAAGCAGA
GCCAAGATGAACCGCTGCGCTCCCGTAAAGTTTTCGTTGGTCGCTGCACCGAAGATATGACGGAAGATGA
GCTGCGTGAGTTCTTTTCTCAATATGGTGACGTGATGGATGTTTTCATCCCGAAACCTTTCCNGNGCCTT
TGCATTTGTTACCTTCGCTGACGATCAAATCGCGCAGAGCCTGTGTGGTGANGGATCTGATTATNNAAGN
NATTTCCGTTCNCNTTTCTAACCGCGGANCCAAAGCATAACAGCAACCCGCCCAACTGNNNCGTTTCNGG
TNNTTTCGGTGGNAATCCNNNNNNNNTNNGCAACACGGNNGNNNTTNGCAATTCNNGNGGCGGNGAGNGC
GGNTTGNNCNATAACCANNGNNCCANNANNNCTGNNGGTNTNNNNNTNNGGTGCCCTCCCCCTCCANNNN
